>Addgene plasmid #163794 | ShaCas9 | addgene full sequence | sequence record 327997 | Addgene NGS Result
GACATTGATTATTGACTAGTTATTAATAGTAATCAATTACGGGGTCATTAGTTCATAGCCCATATATGGA
GTTCCGCGTTACATAACTTACGGTAAATGGCCCGCCTGGCTGACCGCCCAACGACCCCCGCCCATTGACG
TCAATAATGACGTATGTTCCCATAGTAACGCCAATAGGGACTTTCCATTGACGTCAATGGGTGGAGTATT
TACGGTAAACTGCCCACTTGGCAGTACATCAAGTGTATCATATGCCAAGTACGCCCCCTATTGACGTCAA
TGACGGTAAATGGCCCGCCTGGCATTATGCCCAGTACATGACCTTATGGGACTTTCCTACTTGGCAGTAC
ATCTACGTATTAGTCATCGCTATTACCATGGTGATGCGGTTTTGGCAGTACATCAATGGGCGTGGATAGC
GGTTTGACTCACGGGGATTTCCAAGTCTCCACCCCATTGACGTCAATGGGAGTTTGTTTTGGCACCAAAA
TCAACGGGACTTTCCAAAATGTCGTAACAACTCCGCCCCATTGACGCAAATGGGCGGTAGGCGTGTACGG
TGGGAGGTCTATATAAGCAGAGCTCTCTGGCTAACTACCGGTGCCACCATGGCCCCAAAGAAGAAGCGGA
AGGTCGGTATCCACGGAGTCCCAGCAGCCAAGACAGATTACATCCTGGGCCTGGATATCGGCATCACCAG
CGTGGGCTATGGCATCATCAACTACAATGACAAGAGCATCATCGACGCCGGAGTGCGGCTGTTCCCCGAG
GCCAATGTTGAAAACAACGAGGGCAGAAGAAGCAAGAGAGGCGCCAGAAGGCTGAAGAGACGGCGGATTC
ACCGGCTGGAAAGAGTGAAGCAGCTTCTGCTGGACTACAAGCTGCTGGACAGCATCGACGTGATCCCTCA
GTCTACCAACCCCTACGAGATCCGGGTGCGGGGCCTGAGAGAGAAGCTGACCAAAGACGAGCTGGTGATC
GCGCTGCTCCATTTGGCTAAGCGCCGTGGAATTCACAACATCGACGTGATCGACCAGGAGGAGGATGCCA
GCAACGAGCTGAGTACAAAGGAGCAGCTGAGCAAGAACAATCTGCTGCTGAGAGATAAGAGCATCTGTGA
AGTCCTGCTGGAACGGTACAACGAGGGCAAGGTGCGCGGAGAGAAAAACAGATTCAAAACATCTGATATC
GTGAACGAGATCAGACAGATTCTGGAGACACAGAAGGAAGTGCACCACCTGGACGATAGCTTCATCGACA
AGTACATCGAACTGGTGGAAACCCGAAGAGAATATTACGAGGGCCCTGGCGAAGGAAGTCCTTACGGCTG
GGGAGCCGATCTGAAGAAGTGGTACGAGCACCTGATGGGCCGGTGCACCTACTTCCCTGAGGAACTGAGA
TCCGTGAAGTACGCCTACTCAGCCGACCTGTTCAATGCCCTGAACGACCTGAACAACCTGGTTATCCAGA
GAGACGGCCTGAACAAGCTGGAATATCACGAGAAGTACCACATCATTGAAAACGTGTTCAAGCAGAAAAA
GAAACCTACACTGAAGCAGATCAGCAACGAGATCGGCGTGAACCCTGAAGACATCAAGGGCTACCGGATC
ACCAAATCTGGCAAGGAGAATTTCACCGAGTTCAAGTTGTACCACGATCTCAAGAAGATCCTGAAAGACC
AGAGCATCCTAGAAAATATCCAGCTGCTGGACCAGATCGCCGAGATCATCACAATCTACCAGGACAAGGA
GAGCATTAAAAAAGAACTGGAACAGCTCACCGAGCCTATAAATGAAATCGACAAGGAATCTATTTCTGAC
CTGGCTGGATACAACGGCACCCACAGACTTTCTCTGAAGTGCATCAACCTGGTGCTGGAAGAACTGTGGC
ACACCAGCAGAAATCAAATGGAAATCTTCGCCTACCTGAACATCAAACCCAGAAAGATCGACCTGCAGAA
AGCTAATAAAATCCCCAAGGACATGATCGACGAATTCATCCTGAGCCCTGTGGTGAAGCGAACATTCGGC
CAGGCCATCAACGTGATTAACAAGGTGATTGAGAAGTACGGCGTTCCTAAGGACATCATCATCGAGCTCG
CCAGAGAGAACAACACCAAGGACAAGCAGAAATTCATTAACGAACTCCAGAAGAAAAACGAGAAAACCAG
ACAGCGGATCAATGAGATCATCGGAAAGACCGGCAACCAGAACGCCAAGAGACTGGTGGAAAAGATCAGA
CTGCACGACGAGCAGGAGGGAAAATGCCTGTACAGCCTGGAGAGCATCCCACTGGAGGACCTCCTCAACA
ACCCCAACCACTACGAGGTGGACCACATCATACCTAGAAGCGTGTCTTTTGATAACAGTTATCAAAACAA
GGTGCTCGTCAAGCAAACAGAAAACAGCAAGAAGGGGAATAGAACACCTTACCAGTACCTGAACAGCGGC
GAGGCTAAGCTGAGCTACAACCAGTTCAAGCAACACGTGCTGAACCTGAGCAAGAGCAAGGATAGAATTT
CCAAGAAGAAGAAAGAGTACCTCCTGGAGGAACGGGACATTAACAAGTTCGAGGTGCAGAAGGAATTCAT
CAACAGAAACCTGGTCGACACCCGATATGCCACCCGCGAGCTGACCAATTACCTGAAGGCCTATTTCAGC
GCTAACGATATGGACGTGAAGGTCAAGACCATCAATGGAAGCTTTACCAACCACCTGCGGAAGGTTTGGG
ACTTCAACAAGGAAAGAAACCACGGCTACAAACACCACGCCGAGGATGCCCTGATCATCGCCAATGCCGA
CTTCCTGTTTAAGGAGAACAAGAAGCTGAAGGCCGCCAACAAAGTGCTGGAACAGCCTGAGAGAAAGGAA
ATTGAAACGAAGATCGAGGTGAATTCCGATGAGAATTACCAAGATCTCTTTGTGATCCCCCAGCAGGTGA
AAGAAATCAAGGAGTTTAGAGATTTTAAGTACAGCCACAGAGTGGACAAAAAACCTAATAGACAGCTGAT
CAACGATACACTGTACTCCACAAGAGTGAAGGACGACGACCTGTACATCATATCTCCTATCAAGAACATC
TACAGCAAAGACAACACAGATCTGAAGAAGCACTTCAACAAAAACCCAGAGAAGTTCCTGATGTACCAGA
AAGACCCCAAGACCTTCGAGAAACTGGAAGTTATTATGAAGCAGTACGCCAACGAGAAGAATCCTCTGGC
CAAATACCACGAGGAAACAGGCGAGTACCTGACGAAGTACAGCAAGACCAACAACGGGCCAATCGTGAAA
AGCATTAAGATGTTCGGCAAGAAAGTGGGCAATCACCTGGATGTGACCAACCAGTACAACAATAGCCGGA
ACAAGCTGGTGAAGCTGAGCTTCAAAAGCTACAGATTCGACGTGTACCTGACAGACAAGGGCTACAAGTT
CGTGTCCATCACCTACCTGGACGTGCTGAAGAAAGAGAATTACTACTACATCAGCGAGGCCAAGTACGAC
AAACTGAAACTAAACAAGGGCATCGATGACAAGGCCAAGTTCATCGGCAGCTTCTACTACAACGACCTGA
TCGAGCTGGACGGCGAGGTGTACACCGTGATCGGCGTGAATAATGACAAGAACAACGTCATCGAGCTCAA
TCTCCCCGAAATTAGATACAAGGAATACTGCGAGATTAACAACATCAAGGGCTCCGGCAGACTCCGGATC
ACCATCGGCAAGAAGGTGAACTCCATTCGGAAGCTGTCCACCGACGTGCTCGGCAACCGGTACTACCAGT
CTTTCGCCAAAAAGCCTCAGCTCGTGTTCAAGAAGGGAATAAAAAGGCCGGCGGCCACGAAAAAGGCCGG
CCAGGCAAAAAAGAAAAAGGGATCCTACCCATACGATGTTCCAGATTACGCTTACCCATACGATGTTCCA
GATTACGCTTACCCATACGATGTTCCAGATTACGCTTAAGAATTCCTAGAGCTCGCTGATCAGCCTCGAC
TGTGCCTTCTAGTTGCCAGCCATCTGTTGTTTGCCCCTCCCCCGTGCCTTCCTTGACCCTGGAAGGTGCC
ACTCCCACTGTCCTTTCCTAATAAAATGAGGAAATTGCATCGCATTGTCTGAGTAGGTGTCATTCTATTC
TGGGGGGTGGGGTGGGGCAGGACAGCAAGGGGGAGGATTGGGAAGAGAATAGCAGGCATGCTGGGGAGGT
ACCGAGGGCCTATTTCCCATGATTCCTTCATATTTGCATATACGATACAAGGCTGTTAGAGAGATAATTG
GAATTAATTTGACTGTAAACACAAAGATATTAGTACAAAATACGTGACGTAGAAAGTAATAATTTCTTGG
GTAGTTTGCAGTTTTAAAATTATGTTTTAAAATGGACTATCATATGCTTACCGTAACTTGAAAGTATTTC
GATTTCTTGGCTTTATATATCTTGTGGAAAGGACGAAACACCGGAGACCACGGCAGGTCTCAGTTTTAGT
ACTCTGGAAACAGAATCTACTAAAACAAGGCAAAATGCCGTGTTTATCTCGTCAACTTGTTGGCGAGATT
TTTGCGGCCGCAGGAACCCCTAGTGATGGAGTTGGCCACTCCCTCTCTGCGCGCTCGCTCGCTCACTGAG
GCCGGGCGACCAAAGGTCGCCCGACGCCCGGGCTTTGCCCGGGCGGCCTCAGTGAGCGAGCGAGCGCGCA
GCTGCCTGCAGGGGCGCCTGATGCGGTATTTTCTCCTTACGCATCTGTGCGGTATTTCACACCGCATA
[95 nt withheld, positions 4759-4853]
T
[46 nt withheld, positions 4855-4900]
C
[141 nt withheld, positions 4902-5042]
CCTTTGACGTTGGAGTCCACGTTCTTT
[37 nt withheld, positions 5070-5106]
ACTCTATCTCGGGCTATTCTTTTGATTTATAAGGGATTTTGCCGATTTCGGTCTATTGGTTAAAAAATGA
GCTGATTTAACAAAAATTTAACGCGAATTTTAACAAAATATTAACGTTTACAATTTTATGGTGCACTCTC
AGTACAATCTGCTCTGATGCCGCATAGTTAAGCCAGCCCCGACACCCGCCAACACCCGCTGACGCGCCCT
GACGGGCTTGTCTGCTCCCGGCATCCGCTTACAGACAAGCTGTGACCGTCTCCGGGAGCTGCATGTGTCA
GAGGTTTTCACCGTCATCACCGAAACGCGCGAGACGAAAGGGCCTCGTGATACGCCTATTTTTATAGGTT
AATGTCATGATAATAATGGTTTCTTAGACGTCAGGTGGCACTTTTCGGGGAAATGTGCGCGGAACCCCTA
TTTGTTTATTTTTCTAAATACATTCAAATATGTATCCGCTCATGAGACAATAACCCTGATAAATGCTTCA
ATAATATTGAAAAAGGAAGAGTATGAGTATTCAACATTTCCGTGTCGCCCTTATTCCCTTTTTTGCGGCA
TTTTGCCTTCCTGTTTTTGCTCACCCAGAAACGCTGGTGAAAGTAAAAGATGCTGAAGATCAGTTGGGTG
CACGAGTGGGTTACATCGAACTGGATCTCAACAGCGGTAAGATCCTTGAGAGTTTTCGCCCCGAAGAACG
TTTTCCAATGATGAGCACTTTTAAAGTTCTGCTATGTGGCGCGGTATTATCCCGTATTGACGCCGGGCAA
GAGCAACTCGGTCGCCGCATACACTATTCTCAGAATGACTTGGTTGAGTACTCACCAGTCACAGAAAAGC
ATCTTACGGATGGCATGACAGTAAGAGAATTATGCAGTGCTGCCATAACCATGAGTGATAACACTGCGGC
CAACTTACTTCTGACAACGATCGGAGGACCGAAGGAGCTAACCGCTTTTTTGCACAACATGGGGGATCAT
GTAACTCGCCTTGATCGTTGGGAACCGGAGCTGAATGAAGCCATACCAAACGACGAGCGTGACACCACGA
TGCCTGTAGCAATGGCAACAACGTTGCGCAAACTATTAACTGGCGAACTACTTACTCTAGCTTCCCGGCA
ACAATTAATAGACTGGATGGAGGCGGATAAAGTTGCAGGACCACTTCTGCGCTCGGCCCTTCCGGCTGGC
TGGTTTATTGCTGATAAATCTGGAGCCGGTGAGCGTGGAAGCCGCGGTATCATTGCAGCACTGGGGCCAG
ATGGTAAGCCCTCCCGTATCGTAGTTATCTACACGACGGGGAGTCAGGCAACTATGGATGAACGAAATAG
ACAGATCGCTGAGATAGGTGCCTCACTGATTAAGCATTGGTAACTGTCAGACCAAGTTTACTCATATATA
CTTTAGATTGATTTAAAACTTCATTTTTAATTTAAAAGGATCTAGGTGAAGATCCTTTTTGATAATCTCA
TGACCAAAATCCCTTAACGTGAGTTTTCGTTCCACTGAGCGTCAGACCCCGTAGAAAAGATCAAAGGATC
TTCTTGAGATCCTTTTTTTCTGCGCGTAATCTGCTGCTTGCAAACAAAAAAACCACCGCTACCAGCGGTG
GTTTGTTTGCCGGATCAAGAGCTACCAACTCTTTTTCCGAAGGTAACTGGCTTCAGCAGAGCGCAGATAC
CAAATACTGTTCTTCTAGTGTAGCCGTAGTTAGGCCACCACTTCAAGAACTCTGTAGCACCGCCTACATA
CCTCGCTCTGCTAATCCTGTTACCAGTGGCTGCTGCCAGTGGCGATAAGTCGTGTCTTACCGGGTTGGAC
TCAAGACGATAGTTACCGGATAAGGCGCAGCGGTCGGGCTGAACGGGGGGTTCGTGCACACAGCCCAGCT
TGGAGCGAACGACCTACACCGAACTGAGATACCTACAGCGTGAGCTATGAGAAAGCGCCACGCTTCCCGA
AGGGAGAAAGGCGGACAGGTATCCGGTAAGCGGCAGGGTCGGAACAGGAGAGCGCACGAGGGAGCTTCCA
GGGGGAAACGCCTGGTATCTTTATAGTCCTGTCGGGTTTCGCCACCTCTGACTTGAGCGTCGATTTTTGT
GATGCTCGTCAGGGGGGCGGAGCCTATGGAAAAACGCCAGCAACGCGGCCTTTTTACGGTTCCTGGCCTT
TTGCTGGCCTTTTGCTCACATGTCCTGCAGGCAGCTGCGCGCTCGCTCGCTCACTGAGGCCGCCCGGGCG
TCGGGCGACCTTTGGTCGCCCGGCCTCAGTGAGCGAGCGAGCGCGCAGAGAGGGAGTGGCCAACTCCATC
ACTAGGGGTTCCTGCGGCCTCTAGACTCGAGGCGTT
Features (pLannotate 1.2.2; 20 found; start..end, strand, type, name):
      1..380     +  enhancer       CMV enhancer: human cytomegalovirus immediate early enhancer
    381..584     +  promoter       CMV promoter: human cytomegalovirus (CMV) immediate early promoter
    660..3818    +  CDS            cas9: CAS9_STAAU - Experimental evidence at protein level: Swiss-Prot protein existence level 1. CRISPR (clustered regularly interspaced short palindromic repeat) is an adaptive immune system that provides protection against mobile genetic elements (viruses, transposable elements and conjugative plasmids). CRISPR clusters contain spacers, sequences complementary to antecedent mobile elements, and target invading nucleic acids. CRISPR clusters are transcribed and processed into CRISPR RNA (crRNA). In type II CRISPR systems correct processing of pre-crRNA requires a trans- encoded small RNA (tracrRNA)
   3822..3869    +  CDS            nucleoplasmin NLS: bipartite nuclear localization signal from nucleoplasmin
   3876..3892    +  CDS            3xHA (fragment): three tandem HA epitope tags
   3903..3919    +  CDS            3xHA (fragment): three tandem HA epitope tags
   3930..3958    +  CDS            3xHA (fragment): three tandem HA epitope tags
   3990..4101    +  polyA_signal   bGH poly(A) signal: bovine growth hormone polyadenylation signal
   4204..4444    +  promoter       U6 promoter: RNA polymerase III promoter for human U6 snRNA
   4473..4548    +  misc_RNA       Sa gRNA scaffold: guide RNA scaffold for the Staphylococcus aureus CRISPR/Cas9 system
   4562..4702    +  repeat_region  AAV2 ITR: inverted terminal repeat of adeno-associated virus serotype 2 inverted
   4707..4758    -  misc_feature   bom (fragment): basis of mobility region from pBR322
   4777..5232    +  rep_origin     f1 ori (sequence partly withheld): f1 bacteriophage origin of replication; arrow indicates direction of (+) strand synthesis
   5233..5282    -  misc_feature   bom (fragment): basis of mobility region from pBR322
   5384..5419    -  CDS            rop (fragment): Rop protein, which maintains plasmids at low copy number; rop
   5514..5618    +  promoter       AmpR promoter: bla
   5619..6479    +  CDS            AmpR: β-lactamase; bla; confers resistance to ampicillin, carbenicillin, and related antibiotics
   6650..7238    +  rep_origin     ori: high-copy-number ColE1/pMB1/pBR322/pUC origin of replication
   7311..7338    +  repeat_region  AAV2 ITR (fragment): inverted terminal repeat of adeno-associated virus serotype 2 inverted
   7367..7394    +  repeat_region  AAV2 ITR (fragment): inverted terminal repeat of adeno-associated virus serotype 2 inverted
