[The description below was written by a language model from this plasmid's Addgene catalogue record and pLannotate feature annotations shown in this document.]
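Description:
ShaCas9 is an all-in-one AAV-format CRISPR plasmid built on an AAV2 ITR backbone. It expresses the ShaCas9 nuclease in mammalian cells and also serves as an empty cloning backbone for a single guide RNA. The 7,452-nt plasmid is propagated in bacteria through a high-copy ColE1/pUC-type origin and selected with ampicillin via the β-lactamase gene. An f1 phage origin and small remnants of pBR322 bom and rop sequences are also present in the backbone. Propagation in a recombination-deficient strain is recorded, consistent with the repeat-rich ITRs.

Two expression units sit between the ITRs. In the first, the CMV enhancer and immediate-early promoter drive a roughly 3.2-kb Cas9 open reading frame. The automated annotation labelled this frame by its similarity to Staphylococcus aureus Cas9, but the catalogue identifies it as ShaCas9, one of the small Cas9 orthologues characterised alongside SlugCas9 in the associated study. The coding sequence is followed in frame by a bipartite nucleoplasmin nuclear localization signal and HA epitope sequences detected as fragments of a 3xHA tag, and it ends at a bovine growth hormone polyadenylation signal. In the second unit, a human U6 RNA polymerase III promoter sits upstream of an Sa-type guide RNA scaffold. A short gap between promoter and scaffold is presumably where a spacer is inserted, although the record does not describe the cloning sites.

One ITR is annotated in full, while the other is detected only as short fragments, which may reflect sequencing or annotation difficulty with these hairpin repeats. The compact nuclease allows Cas9 and guide to fit within a single AAV genome, so the construct can be used for genome editing by transfection or for recombinant AAV packaging.
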