Addgene plasmid #163794: ShaCas9
Purpose: (Empty Backbone) Expresses ShaCas9, and cloning backbone for sgRNA
Depositing lab: Yongming Wang. Depositing organization: Fudan University. Publication: Discovery and engineering of small SlugCas9 with broad targeting range and high specificity and activity. Hu Z, Zhang C, Wang S, Gao S, Wei J, Li M, Hou L, Mao H, Wei Y, Qi T, Liu H, Liu D, Lan F, Lu D, Wang H, Li J, Wang Y. Nucleic Acids Res. 2021 Mar 15. pii: 6171296. doi: 10.1093/nar/gkab148. PubMed 33721016.
Backbone
  Vector backbone: AAV2 ITR vector
  Vector type: Mammalian Expression, AAV, CRISPR
Growth in bacteria
  Bacterial resistance: Ampicillin, 100 μg/mL
  Growth temperature: 37°C
  Growth strain: NEB Stable
  Copy number: High Copy
Gene/Insert
  Gene/Insert name: None
Terms and licenses: Academic/Nonprofit Terms; Industry Terms: Not Available to Industry
How to cite: ShaCas9 was a gift from Yongming Wang (Addgene plasmid # 163794 ; http://n2t.net/addgene:163794 ; RRID:Addgene_163794)
